Addgene plasmid #197497: LifeAct-SNAPf-mTurquoise2
Purpose: Expressing fluorescent SNAPf-mTurquoise2 fusion protein in mammalian cells with localization in actin filaments.
Depositing lab: Pablo Rivera-Fuentes. Depositing organization: University of Zurich. Publication: A general strategy to develop fluorogenic polymethine dyes for bioimaging. Martin A, Rivera-Fuentes P. Nat Chem. 2024 Jan;16(1):28-35. doi: 10.1038/s41557-023-01367-y. Epub 2023 Nov 27. PubMed 38012391.
Backbone
  Vector backbone: pCMV
  Vector type: Mammalian Expression
Growth in bacteria
  Bacterial resistance: Kanamycin, 50 μg/mL
  Growth temperature: 37°C
  Growth strain: DH5alpha
  Copy number: High Copy
Gene/Insert
  Gene/Insert name: SNAPf
  Species: H. sapiens (human)
  Promoter: CMV
  Cloning method: Gibson Cloning
Terms and licenses: Academic/Nonprofit Terms; Industry Terms: Not Available to Industry
Depositor comments: Please visit https://doi.org/10.1101/2023.01.31.526423 for bioRxiv preprint.
How to cite: LifeAct-SNAPf-mTurquoise2 was a gift from Pablo Rivera-Fuentes (Addgene plasmid # 197497 ; http://n2t.net/addgene:197497 ; RRID:Addgene_197497)
