[The description below was written by a language model from this plasmid's Addgene catalogue record and pLannotate feature annotations shown in this document.]
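Description:
LifeAct-SNAPf-mTurquoise2 is a 5.3 kb mammalian expression plasmid on a pCMV backbone. It produces a fluorescent, self-labelling fusion protein that is targeted to actin filaments. In bacteria it replicates from a high-copy ColE1/pUC-type origin and is selected with kanamycin. An f1 phage origin is also present. Resistance comes from a single Tn5 NeoR/KanR aminoglycoside phosphotransferase gene placed behind both a bacterial bla (AmpR) promoter and the SV40 early promoter, and followed by an HSV TK polyadenylation signal. This arrangement gives kanamycin resistance in E. coli and should in principle allow G418 selection in mammalian cells, although the record does not describe that use. The short annotated fragments of ble, SV40 large T antigen and the bGH poly(A) signal look like backbone remnants or partial sequence matches, not functional elements.

The expression cassette is driven by the human cytomegalovirus immediate-early enhancer and promoter and ends at an SV40 polyadenylation signal. The reading frame opens with a short fragment of yeast ABP140, the F-actin-binding protein from which the LifeAct peptide is derived, and this fragment directs the fusion to filamentous actin. Next comes SNAPf, the fast-reacting, mammalian-optimised variant of human O6-alkylguanine-DNA alkyltransferase, which bonds covalently to benzylguanine-derivatised substrates. The last component is mTurquoise2, a bright monomeric cyan fluorescent protein. The insert was assembled by Gibson cloning.

The cyan signal gives a built-in reference for expression level and actin localisation, while the SNAP-tag lets synthetic dyes be attached to the same protein. This fits the associated work on fluorogenic polymethine dyes for bioimaging, where such a construct can be used to test the labelling of a defined subcellular structure in cells.
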