Features (pLannotate 1.2.2; 16 found; start..end, strand, type, name):
     61..364     +  enhancer       CMV enhancer: human cytomegalovirus immediate early enhancer
    365..568     +  promoter       CMV promoter: human cytomegalovirus (CMV) immediate early promoter
    591..609     +  misc_feature   MCS (fragment): multiple cloning site
    610..687     +  CDS            ABP140 (fragment): AB140_YEAST - Also known as TRM140. Experimental evidence at protein level: Swiss-Prot protein existence level 1. S-adenosyl-L-methionine-dependent methyltransferase that mediates N(3)-methylcytidine modification of residue 32 of the tRNA anticodon loop of tRNA(Thr) and tRNA(Ser). Binds F-actin and shows weak F-actin cross-linking activity. From Saccharomyces cerevisiae (strain ATCC 204508 / S288c) (Baker's yeast).
    739..1284    +  CDS            SNAP-tag®: human O6-alkylguanine-DNA-alkyltransferase variant that forms covalent bonds with benzylguanine derivatives fast-reacting variant, optimized for mammalian expression
   1321..2037    +  CDS            mTurquoise2: enhanced monomeric variant of CFP (Goedhart et al., 2012) mammalian codon-optimized
   2054..2137    +  CDS            large T antigen (fragment): large T antigen from SV40 (simian virus 40)
   2160..2281    +  polyA_signal   SV40 poly(A) signal: SV40 polyadenylation signal
   2315..2743    -  rep_origin     f1 ori (sequence partly withheld): f1 bacteriophage origin of replication; arrow indicates direction of (+) strand synthesis
   2770..2874    +  promoter       AmpR promoter: bla
   2943..3153    +  promoter       SV40 promoter: SV40 early promoter
   3196..3990    +  CDS            NeoR/KanR: aminoglycoside phosphotransferase from Tn5; aph(3')-II (or nptII); confers resistance to neomycin, kanamycin, and G418 (Geneticin®)
   4011..4163    +  CDS            ble (fragment): BLE_KLEPN - Experimental evidence at protein level: Swiss-Prot protein existence level 1. Binding protein with a strong affinity to the bleomycin family of antibiotics. Binds to CL990; an antimitotic-antibiotic compound. From Klebsiella pneumoniae.
   4222..4269    +  polyA_signal   HSV TK poly(A) signal: herpes simplex virus thymidine kinase polyadenylation signal (Cole and Stacy, 1985)
   4360..4376    -  polyA_signal   bGH poly(A) signal (fragment): bovine growth hormone polyadenylation signal
   4598..5186    +  rep_origin     ori: high-copy-number ColE1/pMB1/pBR322/pUC origin of replication
>Addgene plasmid #197497 | LifeAct-SNAPf-mTurquoise2 | addgene full sequence | sequence record 387852 | Addgene NGS Result
TAGTTATTAATAGTAATCAATTACGGGGTCATTAGTTCATAGCCCATATATGGAGTTCCGCGTTACATAA
CTTACGGTAAATGGCCCGCCTGGCTGACCGCCCAACGACCCCCGCCCATTGACGTCAATAATGACGTATG
TTCCCATAGTAACGCCAATAGGGACTTTCCATTGACGTCAATGGGTGGAGTATTTACGGTAAACTGCCCA
CTTGGCAGTACATCAAGTGTATCATATGCCAAGTACGCCCCCTATTGACGTCAATGACGGTAAATGGCCC
GCCTGGCATTATGCCCAGTACATGACCTTATGGGACTTTCCTACTTGGCAGTACATCTACGTATTAGTCA
TCGCTATTACCATGGTGATGCGGTTTTGGCAGTACATCAATGGGCGTGGATAGCGGTTTGACTCACGGGG
ATTTCCAAGTCTCCACCCCATTGACGTCAATGGGAGTTTGTTTTGGCACCAAAATCAACGGGACTTTCCA
AAATGTCGTAACAACTCCGCCCCATTGACGCAAATGGGCGGTAGGCGTGTACGGTGGGAGGTCTATATAA
GCAGAGCTGGTTTAGTGAACCGTCAGATCCGCTAGCGCTACCGGACTCAATGGGCGTGGCCGACCTGATC
AAGAAGTTCGAGAGCATCAGCAAGGAGGAGGGGGATCCACCGGTCGCCACCGGATCCGAAATCGGTACTG
CGCCAGCATTTAAATCTGTACAGACCGGTGAATTCACCATGGACAAAGACTGCGAAATGAAGCGCACCAC
CCTGGATAGCCCTCTGGGCAAGCTGGAACTGTCTGGGTGCGAACAGGGCCTGCACCGTATCATCTTCCTG
GGCAAAGGAACATCTGCCGCCGACGCCGTGGAAGTGCCTGCCCCAGCCGCCGTGCTGGGCGGACCAGAGC
CACTGATGCAGGCCACCGCCTGGCTCAACGCCTACTTTCACCAGCCTGAGGCCATCGAGGAGTTCCCTGT
GCCAGCCCTGCACCACCCAGTGTTCCAGCAGGAGAGCTTTACCCGCCAGGTGCTGTGGAAACTGCTGAAA
GTGGTGAAGTTCGGAGAGGTCATCAGCTACAGCCACCTGGCCGCCCTGGCCGGCAATCCCGCCGCCACCG
CCGCCGTGAAAACCGCCCTGAGCGGAAATCCCGTGCCCATTCTGATCCCCTGCCACCGGGTGGTGCAGGG
CGACCTGGACGTGGGGGGCTACGAGGGCGGGCTCGCCGTGAAAGAGTGGCTGCTGGCCCACGAGGGCCAC
AGACTGGGCAAGCCTGGGCTGGGTCCTGCAGGCGGATCCGCGTTTAAACTCGAGGTTAATGTGAGCAAGG
GCGAGGAGCTGTTCACCGGGGTGGTGCCCATCCTGGTCGAGCTGGACGGCGACGTAAACGGCCACAAGTT
CAGCGTGTCCGGCGAGGGCGAGGGCGATGCCACCTACGGCAAGCTGACCCTGAAGTTCATCTGCACCACC
GGCAAGCTGCCCGTGCCCTGGCCCACCCTCGTGACCACCCTGTCCTGGGGCGTGCAGTGCTTCGCCCGCT
ACCCCGACCACATGAAGCAGCACGACTTCTTCAAGTCCGCCATGCCCGAAGGCTACGTCCAGGAGCGCAC
CATCTTCTTCAAGGACGACGGCAACTACAAGACCCGCGCCGAGGTGAAGTTCGAGGGCGACACCCTGGTG
AACCGCATCGAGCTGAAGGGCATCGACTTCAAGGAGGACGGCAACATCCTGGGGCACAAGCTGGAGTACA
ACTACTTTAGCGACAACGTCTATATCACCGCCGACAAGCAGAAGAACGGCATCAAGGCCAACTTCAAGAT
CCGCCACAACATCGAGGACGGCGGCGTGCAGCTCGCCGACCACTACCAGCAGAACACCCCCATCGGCGAC
GGCCCCGTGCTGCTGCCCGACAACCACTACCTGAGCACCCAGTCCAAGCTGAGCAAAGACCCCAACGAGA
AGCGCGATCACATGGTCCTGCTGGAGTTCGTGACCGCCGCCGGGATCACTCTCGGCATGGACGAGCTGTA
CAAGTAAAGCGGCCGCGACTCTAGATCATAATCAGCCATACCACATTTGTAGAGGTTTTACTTGCTTTAA
AAAACCTCCCACACCTCCCCCTGAACCTGAAACATAAAATGAATGCAATTGTTGTTGTTAACTTGTTTAT
TGCAGCTTATAATGGTTACAAATAAAGCAATAGCATCACAAATTTCACAAATAAAGCATTTTTTTCACTG
CATTCTAGTTGTGGTTTGTCCAAACTCATCAATGTATCTTAAGGCGTAAATTGTAAGCGTTAATATTTTG
TTAAAATTCGCGTTAAATTTTTGTTAAATCAGCTCATTTTTTAACCAATAGGCCGAAATCGGCAAAATCC
CTTATAAATCAAAAGAATAGACCGAGATAGGGT
[37 nt withheld, positions 2414-2450]
AAAGAACGTGGACTCCAACGTCAAAGG
[49 nt withheld, positions 2478-2526]
T
[91 nt withheld, positions 2528-2618]
G
[124 nt withheld, positions 2620-2743]
CAGGTGGCACTTTTCGGGGAAATGTGCGCGGAACCCCTATTTGTTTATTTTTCTAAATACATTCAAATAT
GTATCCGCTCATGAGACAATAACCCTGATAAATGCTTCAATAATATTGAAAAAGGAAGAGTCCTGAGGCG
GAAAGAACCAGCTGTGGAATGTGTGTCAGTTAGGGTGTGGAAAGTCCCCAGGCTCCCCAGCAGGCAGAAG
TATGCAAAGCATGCATCTCAATTAGTCAGCAACCATAGTCCCGCCCCTAACTCCGCCCATCCCGCCCCTA
ACTCCGCCCAGTTCCGCCCATTCTCCGCCCCATGGCTGACTAATTTTTTTTATTTATGCAGAGGCCGAGG
CCGCCTCGGCCTCTGAGCTATTCCAGAAGTAGTGAGGAGGCTTTTTTGGAGGCCTAGGCTTTTGCAAAGA
TCGATCAAGAGACAGGATGAGGATCGTTTCGCATGATTGAACAAGATGGATTGCACGCAGGTTCTCCGGC
CGCTTGGGTGGAGAGGCTATTCGGCTATGACTGGGCACAACAGACAATCGGCTGCTCTGATGCCGCCGTG
TTCCGGCTGTCAGCGCAGGGGCGCCCGGTTCTTTTTGTCAAGACCGACCTGTCCGGTGCCCTGAATGAAC
TGCAAGACGAGGCAGCGCGGCTATCGTGGCTGGCCACGACGGGCGTTCCTTGCGCAGCTGTGCTCGACGT
TGTCACTGAAGCGGGAAGGGACTGGCTGCTATTGGGCGAAGTGCCGGGGCAGGATCTCCTGTCATCTCAC
CTTGCTCCTGCCGAGAAAGTATCCATCATGGCTGATGCAATGCGGCGGCTGCATACGCTTGATCCGGCTA
CCTGCCCATTCGACCACCAAGCGAAACATCGCATCGAGCGAGCACGTACTCGGATGGAAGCCGGTCTTGT
CGATCAGGATGATCTGGACGAAGAGCATCAGGGGCTCGCGCCAGCCGAACTGTTCGCCAGGCTCAAGGCG
AGCATGCCCGACGGCGAGGATCTCGTCGTGACCCATGGCGATGCCTGCTTGCCGAATATCATGGTGGAAA
ATGGCCGCTTTTCTGGATTCATCGACTGTGGCCGGCTGGGTGTGGCGGACCGCTATCAGGACATAGCGTT
GGCTACCCGTGATATTGCTGAAGAGCTTGGCGGCGAATGGGCTGACCGCTTCCTCGTGCTTTACGGTATC
GCCGCTCCCGATTCGCAGCGCATCGCCTTCTATCGCCTTCTTGACGAGTTCTTCTGAGCGGGACTCTGGG
GTTCGAAATGACCGACCAAGCGACGCCCAACCTGCCATCACGAGATTTCGATTCCACCGCCGCCTTCTAT
GAAAGGTTGGGCTTCGGAATCGTTTTCCGGGACGCCGGCTGGATGATCCTCCAGCGCGGGGATCTCATGC
TGGAGTTCTTCGCCCACCCTAGGGGGAGGCTAACTGAAACACGGAAGGAGACAATACCGGAAGGAACCCG
CGCTATGACGGCAATAAAAAGACAGAATAAAACGCACGGTGTTGGGTCGTTTGTTCATAAACGCGGGGTT
CGGTCCCAGGGCTGGCACTCTGTCGATACCCCACCGAGACCCCATTGGGGCCAATACGCCCGCGTTTCTT
CCTTTTCCCCACCCCACCCCCCAAGTTCGGGTGAAGGCCCAGGGCTCGCAGCCAACGTCGGGGCGGCAGG
CCCTGCCATAGCCTCAGGTTACTCATATATACTTTAGATTGATTTAAAACTTCATTTTTAATTTAAAAGG
ATCTAGGTGAAGATCCTTTTTGATAATCTCATGACCAAAATCCCTTAACGTGAGTTTTCGTTCCACTGAG
CGTCAGACCCCGTAGAAAAGATCAAAGGATCTTCTTGAGATCCTTTTTTTCTGCGCGTAATCTGCTGCTT
GCAAACAAAAAAACCACCGCTACCAGCGGTGGTTTGTTTGCCGGATCAAGAGCTACCAACTCTTTTTCCG
AAGGTAACTGGCTTCAGCAGAGCGCAGATACCAAATACTGTTCTTCTAGTGTAGCCGTAGTTAGGCCACC
ACTTCAAGAACTCTGTAGCACCGCCTACATACCTCGCTCTGCTAATCCTGTTACCAGTGGCTGCTGCCAG
TGGCGATAAGTCGTGTCTTACCGGGTTGGACTCAAGACGATAGTTACCGGATAAGGCGCAGCGGTCGGGC
TGAACGGGGGGTTCGTGCACACAGCCCAGCTTGGAGCGAACGACCTACACCGAACTGAGATACCTACAGC
GTGAGCTATGAGAAAGCGCCACGCTTCCCGAAGGGAGAAAGGCGGACAGGTATCCGGTAAGCGGCAGGGT
CGGAACAGGAGAGCGCACGAGGGAGCTTCCAGGGGGAAACGCCTGGTATCTTTATAGTCCTGTCGGGTTT
CGCCACCTCTGACTTGAGCGTCGATTTTTGTGATGCTCGTCAGGGGGGCGGAGCCTATGGAAAAACGCCA
GCAACGCGGCCTTTTTACGGTTCCTGGCCTTTTGCTGGCCTTTTGCTCACATGTTCTTTCCTGCGTTATC
CCCTGATTCTGTGGATAACCGTATTACCGCCATGCAT
