>Addgene plasmid #197497 | LifeAct-SNAPf-mTurquoise2 | depositor partial sequence | sequence record 382718 | LifeAct-SNAPf
GGCGTGGCCGACCTGATCAAGAAGTTCGAGAGCATCAGCAAGGAGGAGGGGGATCCACCGGTCGCCACCG
GATCCGAAATCGGTACTGCGCCAGCATTTAAATCTGTACAGACCGGTGAATTCACCATGGACAAAGACTG
CGAAATGAAGCGCACCACCCTGGATAGCCCTCTGGGCAAGCTGGAACTGTCTGGGTGCGAACAGGGCCTG
CACCGTATCATCTTCCTGGGCAAAGGAACATCTGCCGCCGACGCCGTGGAAGTGCCTGCCCCAGCCGCCG
TGCTGGGCGGACCAGAGCCACTGATGCAGGCCACCGCCTGGCTCAACGCCTACTTTCACCAGCCTGAGGC
CATCGAGGAGTTCCCTGTGCCAGCCCTGCACCACCCAGTGTTCCAGCAGGAGAGCTTTACCCGCCAGGTG
CTGTGGAAACTGCTGAAAGTGGTGAAGTTCGGAGAGGTCATCAGCTACAGCCACCTGGCCGCCCTGGCCG
GCAATCCCGCCGCCACCGCCGCCGTGAAAACCGCCCTGAGCGGAAATCCCGTGCCCATTCTGATCCCCTG
CCACCGGGTGGTGCAGGGCGACCTGGACGTGGGGGGCTACGAGGGCGGGCTCGCCGTGAAAGAGTGGCTG
CTGGCCCACGAGGGCCACAGACTGGGCAAGCCTGGGCTGGGT
