>Addgene plasmid #197497 | LifeAct-SNAPf-mTurquoise2 | depositor partial sequence | sequence record 382719 | mTurquoise2
GTGAGCAAGGGCGAGGAGCTGTTCACCGGGGTGGTGCCCATCCTGGTCGAGCTGGACGGCGACGTAAACG
GCCACAAGTTCAGCGTGTCCGGCGAGGGCGAGGGCGATGCCACCTACGGCAAGCTGACCCTGAAGTTCAT
CTGCACCACCGGCAAGCTGCCCGTGCCCTGGCCCACCCTCGTGACCACCCTGTCCTGGGGCGTGCAGTGC
TTCGCCCGCTACCCCGACCACATGAAGCAGCACGACTTCTTCAAGTCCGCCATGCCCGAAGGCTACGTCC
AGGAGCGCACCATCTTCTTCAAGGACGACGGCAACTACAAGACCCGCGCCGAGGTGAAGTTCGAGGGCGA
CACCCTGGTGAACCGCATCGAGCTGAAGGGCATCGACTTCAAGGAGGACGGCAACATCCTGGGGCACAAG
CTGGAGTACAACTACTTTAGCGACAACGTCTATATCACCGCCGACAAGCAGAAGAACGGCATCAAGGCCA
ACTTCAAGATCCGCCACAACATCGAGGACGGCGGCGTGCAGCTCGCCGACCACTACCAGCAGAACACCCC
CATCGGCGACGGCCCCGTGCTGCTGCCCGACAACCACTACCTGAGCACCCAGTCCAAGCTGAGCAAAGAC
CCCAACGAGAAGCGCGATCACATGGTCCTGCTGGAGTTCGTGACCGCCGCCGGGATCACTCTCGGCATGG
ACGAGCTGTACAAG
